>Addgene plasmid #216873 | PARP2-c098 | addgene full sequence | sequence record 434366 | Addgene NGS Result
TAATACGACTCACTATAGGGGAATTGTGAGCGGATAACAATTCCCCTCTAGAAATAATTTTGTTTAACTT
TAAGAAGGAGATATACATATGCACCATCATCATCATCATGTGAGCAAGGGCGAGGAGCTGTTCACCGGGG
TGGTGCCCATCCTGGTCGAGCTGGACGGCGACGTAAACGGCCACAGGTTCAGCGTGTCCGGCGAGGGCGA
GGGCGATGCCACCTACGGCAAGCTGACCCTGAAGTTCATCTGCACCACCGGCAAGCTGCCCGTGCCCTGG
CCCACCCTCGTGACCACCCTGACCTGGGGCGTGCAGTGCTTCGCCCGCTACCCCGACCACATGAAGCAGC
ACGACTTCTTCAAGTCCGCCATGCCCGAAGGCTACGTCCAGGAGCGTACCATCTTCTTCAAGGACGACGG
CAACTACAAGACCCGCGCCGAGGTGAAGTTCGAGGGCGACACCCTGGTGAACCGCATCGAGCTGAAGGGC
ATCGACTTCAAGGAGGACGGCAACATCCTGGGGCACAAGCTGGAGTACAACGCCATCAGCGACAACGTCT
ATATCACCGCCGACAAGCAGAAGAACGGCATCAAGGCCCACTTCAAGATCCGCCACAACATCGAGGACGG
CAGCGTGCAGCTCGCCGACCACTACCAGCAGAACACCCCCATCGGCGACGGCCCCGTGCTGCTGCCCGAC
AACCACTACCTGAGCACCCAGTCCAAGCTGAGCAAAGACCCCAACGAGAAGCGCGATCACATGGTCCTGC
TGGAGTTCGTGACCGCCGCCGGGATCACTCTCGGCATGGACGAGCTGTACAAGTCTTCTGGTGTAGATCT
GGGTACCGAGAACTTGTACTTCCAATCCATGCTGCAGTCTCCGGAACATCCGCTGGACCAACACTACCGT
AACCTGCATTGTGCGCTGCGCCCGCTGGATCACGAATCATACGAATTCAAGGTGATCTCACAGTACCTGC
AATCGACCCATGCCCCGACGCACTCGGATTATACCATGACGCTGCTGGACCTGTTTGAAGTTGAAAAAGA
TGGTGAAAAGGAAGCCTTCCGTGAAGATCTGCACAATCGCATGCTGCTGTGGCATGGCAGCCGTATGTCT
AACTGGGTGGGTATCCTGAGCCATGGTCTGCGTATTGCACCGCCGGAAGCTCCGATCACCGGCTACATGT
TTGGCAAAGGTATTTATTTCGCAGATATGAGTTCCAAAAGCGCAAATTACTGCTTTGCTTCTCGTCTGAA
AAACACGGGTCTGCTGCTGCTGAGTGAAGTTGCTCTGGGCCAGTGTAATGAACTGCTGGAAGCGAACCCG
AAAGCCGAAGGTCTGCTGCAGGGCAAACACTCCACCAAGGGCCTGGGTAAAATGGCACCGTCATCGGCTC
ATTTCGTCACCCTGAATGGTAGTACGGTGCCGCTGGGTCCGGCATCCGACACCGGTATTCTGAATCCGGA
TGGCTATACGCTGAATTATAACGAATACATCGTGTATAACCCGAACCAGGTCCGTATGCGTTATCTGCTG
AAGGTCCAATTCAACTTTCTGCAACTGTGGTAAGACGGTCTCCAGTAAAGGTGGATACGGATCCGAATTC
GAGCTCCGTCGACAAGCTTGCGGCCGCACTCGAGCACCACCACCACCACCACTGAGATCCGGCTGCTAAC
AAAGCCCGAAAGGAAGCTGAGTTGGCTGCTGCCACCGCTGAGCAATAACTAGCATAACCCCTTGGGGCCT
CTAAACGGGTCTTGAGGGGTTTTTTGCTGAAAGGAGGAACTATATCCGGATTGGCGAATGGG
[124 nt withheld, positions 1813-1936]
C
[91 nt withheld, positions 1938-2028]
A
[49 nt withheld, positions 2030-2078]
CCTTTGACGTTGGAGTCCACGTTCTTT
[37 nt withheld, positions 2106-2142]
ACCCTATCTCGGTCTATTCTTTTGATTTATAAGGGATTTTGCCGATTTCGGCCTATTGGTTAAAAAATGA
GCTGATTTAACAAAAATTTAACGCGAATTTTAACAAAATATTAACGCTTACAATTTAGGTGGCACTTTTC
GGGGAAATGTGCGCGGAACCCCTATTTGTTTATTTTTCTAAATACATTCAAATATGTATCCGCTCATGAA
TTAATTCTTAGAAAAACTCATCGAGCATCAAATGAAACTGCAATTTATTCATATCAGGATTATCAATACC
ATATTTTTGAAAAAGCCGTTTCTGTAATGAAGGAGAAAACTCACCGAGGCAGTTCCATAGGATGGCAAGA
TCCTGGTATCGGTCTGCGATTCCGACTCGTCCAACATCAATACAACCTATTAATTTCCCCTCGTCAAAAA
TAAGGTTATCAAGTGAGAAATCACCATGAGTGACGACTGAATCCGGTGAGAATGGCAAAAGTTTATGCAT
TTCTTTCCAGACTTGTTCAACAGGCCAGCCATTACGCTCGTCATCAAAATCACTCGCATCAACCAAACCG
TTATTCATTCGTGATTGCGCCTGAGCGAGACGAAATACGCGATCGCTGTTAAAAGGACAATTACAAACAG
GAATCGAATGCAACCGGCGCAGGAACACTGCCAGCGCATCAACAATATTTTCACCTGAATCAGGATATTC
TTCTAATACCTGGAATGCTGTTTTCCCGGGGATCGCAGTGGTGAGTAACCATGCATCATCAGGAGTACGG
ATAAAATGCTTGATGGTCGGAAGAGGCATAAATTCCGTCAGCCAGTTTAGTCTGACCATCTCATCTGTAA
CATCATTGGCAACGCTACCTTTGCCATGTTTCAGAAACAACTCTGGCGCATCGGGCTTCCCATACAATCG
ATAGATTGTCGCACCTGATTGCCCGACATTATCGCGAGCCCATTTATACCCATATAAATCAGCATCCATG
TTGGAATTTAATCGCGGCCTAGAGCAAGACGTTTCCCGTTGAATATGGCTCATAACACCCCTTGTATTAC
TGTTTATGTAAGCAGACAGTTTTATTGTTCATGACCAAAATCCCTTAACGTGAGTTTTCGTTCCACTGAG
CGTCAGACCCCGTAGAAAAGATCAAAGGATCTTCTTGAGATCCTTTTTTTCTGCGCGTAATCTGCTGCTT
GCAAACAAAAAAACCACCGCTACCAGCGGTGGTTTGTTTGCCGGATCAAGAGCTACCAACTCTTTTTCCG
AAGGTAACTGGCTTCAGCAGAGCGCAGATACCAAATACTGTCCTTCTAGTGTAGCCGTAGTTAGGCCACC
ACTTCAAGAACTCTGTAGCACCGCCTACATACCTCGCTCTGCTAATCCTGTTACCAGTGGCTGCTGCCAG
TGGCGATAAGTCGTGTCTTACCGGGTTGGACTCAAGACGATAGTTACCGGATAAGGCGCAGCGGTCGGGC
TGAACGGGGGGTTCGTGCACACAGCCCAGCTTGGAGCGAACGACCTACACCGAACTGAGATACCTACAGC
GTGAGCTATGAGAAAGCGCCACGCTTCCCGAAGGGAGAAAGGCGGACAGGTATCCGGTAAGCGGCAGGGT
CGGAACAGGAGAGCGCACGAGGGAGCTTCCAGGGGGAAACGCCTGGTATCTTTATAGTCCTGTCGGGTTT
CGCCACCTCTGACTTGAGCGTCGATTTTTGTGATGCTCGTCAGGGGGGCGGAGCCTATGGAAAAACGCCA
GCAACGCGGCCTTTTTACGGTTCCTGGCCTTTTGCTGGCCTTTTGCTCACATGTTCTTTCCTGCGTTATC
CCCTGATTCTGTGGATAACCGTATTACCGCCTTTGAGTGAGCTGATACCGCTCGCCGCAGCCGAACGACC
GAGCGCAGCGAGTCAGTGAGCGAGGAAGCGGAAGAGCGCCTGATGCGGTATTTTCTCCTTACGCATCTGT
GCGGTATTTCACACCGCAATGGTGCACTCTCAGTACAATCTGCTCTGATGCCGCATAGTTAAGCCAGTAT
ACACTCCGCTATCGCTACGTGACTGGGTCATGGCTGCGCCCCGACACCCGCCAACACCCGCTGACGCGCC
CTGACGGGCTTGTCTGCTCCCGGCATCCGCTTACAGACAAGCTGTGACCGTCTCCGGGAGCTGCATGTGT
CAGAGGTTTTCACCGTCATCACCGAAACGCGCGAGGCAGCTGCGGTAAAGCTCATCAGCGTGGTCGTGAA
GCGATTCACAGATGTCTGCCTGTTCATCCGCGTCCAGCTCGTTGAGTTTCTCCAGAAGCGTTAATGTCTG
GCTTCTGATAAAGCGGGCCATGTTAAGGGCGGTTTTTTCCTGTTTGGTCACTGATGCCTCCGTGTAAGGG
GGATTTCTGTTCATGGGGGTAATGATACCGATGAAACGAGAGAGGATGCTCACGATACGGGTTACTGATG
ATGAACATGCCCGGTTACTGGAACGTTGTGAGGGTAAACAACTGGCGGTATGGATGCGGCGGGACCAGAG
AAAAATCACTCAGGGTCAATGCCAGCGCTTCGTTAATACAGATGTAGGTGTTCCACAGGGTAGCCAGCAG
CATCCTGCGATGCAGATCCGGAACATAATGGTGCAGGGCGCTGACTTCCGCGTTTCCAGACTTTACGAAA
CACGGAAACCGAAGACCATTCATGTTGTTGCTCAGGTCGCAGACGTTTTGCAGCAGCAGTCGCTTCACGT
TCGCTCGCGTATCGGTGATTCATTCTGCTAACCAGTAAGGCAACCCCGCCAGCCTAGCCGGGTCCTCAAC
GACAGGAGCACGATCATGCGCACCCGTGGGGCCGCCATGCCGGCGATAATGGCCTGCTTCTCGCCGAAAC
GTTTGGTGGCGGGACCAGTGACGAAGGCTTGAGCGAGGGCGTGCAAGATTCCGAATACCGCAAGCGACAG
GCCGATCATCGTCGCGCTCCAGCGAAAGCGGTCCTCGCCGAAAATGACCCAGAGCGCTGCCGGCACCTGT
CCTACGAGTTGCATGATAAAGAAGACAGTCATAAGTGCGGCGACGATAGTCATGCCCCGCGCCCACCGGA
AGGAGCTGACTGGGTTGAAGGCTCTCAAGGGCATCGGTCGAGATCCCGGTGCCTAATGAGTGAGCTAACT
TACATTAATTGCGTTGCGCTCACTGCCCGCTTTCCAGTCGGGAAACCTGTCGTGCCAGCTGCATTAATGA
ATCGGCCAACGCGCGGGGAGAGGCGGTTTGCGTATTGGGCGCCAGGGTGGTTTTTCTTTTCACCAGTGAG
ACGGGCAACAGCTGATTGCCCTTCACCGCCTGGCCCTGAGAGAGTTGCAGCAAGCGGTCCACGCTGGTTT
GCCCCAGCAGGCGAAAATCCTGTTTGATGGTGGTTAACGGCGGGATATAACATGAGCTGTCTTCGGTATC
GTCGTATCCCACTACCGAGATATCCGCACCAACGCGCAGCCCGGACTCGGTAATGGCGCGCATTGCGCCC
AGCGCCATCTGATCGTTGGCAACCAGCATCGCAGTGGGAACGATGCCCTCATTCAGCATTTGCATGGTTT
GTTGAAAACCGGACATGGCACTCCAGTCGCCTTCCCGTTCCGCTATCGGCTGAATTTGATTGCGAGTGAG
ATATTTATGCCAGCCAGCCAGACGCAGACGCGCCGAGACAGAACTTAATGGGCCCGCTAACAGCGCGATT
TGCTGGTGACCCAATGCGACCAGATGCTCCACGCCCAGTCGCGTACCGTCTTCATGGGAGAAAATAATAC
TGTTGATGGGTGTCTGGTCAGAGACATCAAGAAATAACGCCGGAACATTAGTGCAGGCAGCTTCCACAGC
AATGGCATCCTGGTCATCCAGCGGATAGTTAATGATCAGCCCACTGACGCGTTGCGCGAGAAGATTGTGC
ACCGCCGCTTTACAGGCTTCGACGCCGCTTCGTTCTACCATCGACACCACCACGCTGGCACCCAGTTGAT
CGGCGCGAGATTTAATCGCCGCGACAATTTGCGACGGCGCGTGCAGGGCCAGACTGGAGGTGGCAACGCC
AATCAGCAACGACTGTTTGCCCGCCAGTTGTTGTGCCACGCGGTTGGGAATGTAATTCAGCTCCGCCATC
GCCGCTTCCACTTTTTCCCGCGTTTTCGCAGAAACGTGGCTGGCCTGGTTCACCACGCGGGAAACGGTCT
GATAAGAGACACCGGCATACTCTGCGACATCGTATAACGTTACTGGTTTCACATTCACCACCCTGAATTG
ACTCTCTTCCGGGCGCTATCATGCCATACCGCGAAAGGTTTTGCGCCATTCGATGGTGTCCGGGATCTCG
ACGCTCTCCCTTATGCGACTCCTGCATTAGGAAGCAGCCCAGTAGTAGGTTGAGGCCGTTGAGCACCGCC
GCCGCAAGGAATGGTGCATGCAAGGAGATGGCGCCCAACAGTCCCCCGGCCACGGGGCCTGCCACCATAC
CCACGCCGAAACAAGCGCTCATGAGCCCGAAGTGGCGAGCCCGATCTTCCCCATCGGTGATGTCGGCGAT
ATAGGCGCCAGCAACCGCACCTGTGGCGCCGGTGATGCCGGCCACGATGCGTCCGGCGTAGAGGATCGAG
ATCTCGATCCCGCGAAAT
Features (pLannotate 1.2.2; 20 found; start..end, strand, type, name):
      1..19      +  promoter       T7 promoter: promoter for bacteriophage T7 RNA polymerase
     20..44      +  protein_bind   lac operator: The lac repressor binds to the lac operator to inhibit transcription in E. coli. This inhibition can be relieved by adding lactose or isopropyl-β-D-thiogalactopyranoside (IPTG). lac repressor encoded by lacI
     59..81      +  RBS            RBS: efficient ribosome binding site from bacteriophage T7 gene 10 (Olins and Rangwala, 1989)
    110..824     +  CDS            mCerulean (fragment): enhanced monomeric variant of CFP (Rizzo et al., 2004) mammalian codon-optimized
    872..1570    +  CDS            PARP2 (fragment): PARP2_HUMAN - Also known as ADPRT2, ADPRTL2. Experimental evidence at protein level: Swiss-Prot protein existence level 1. Poly-ADP-ribosyltransferase that mediates poly-ADP- ribosylation of proteins and plays a key role in DNA repair (PubMed:10364231, PubMed:25043379, PubMed:27471034, PubMed:32028527, PubMed:32939087). Mediates glutamate, aspartate or serine ADP- ribosylation of proteins: the ADP-D-ribosyl group of NAD(+) is transferred to the acceptor carboxyl group of target residues and further ADP-ribosyl groups are transferred to the 2'-position of the terminal adenosine moiety, building
   1645..1662    +  CDS            9xHis (fragment): 9xHis affinity tag
   1672..1721    +  CDS            SET1 (fragment): solubility-enhancement tag derived from T7 phage gene 10B
   1729..1776    +  terminator     T7 terminator: transcription terminator for bacteriophage T7 RNA polymerase
   1813..2241    +  rep_origin     f1 ori (sequence partly withheld): f1 bacteriophage origin of replication; arrow indicates direction of (+) strand synthesis
   2294..2351    +  promoter       AmpR promoter (fragment): bla
   2360..3175    -  CDS            KanR: aminoglycoside phosphotransferase; aph(3')-Ia; confers resistance to kanamycin in bacteria or G418 (Geneticin®) in eukaryotes
   3297..3885    +  rep_origin     ori: high-copy-number ColE1/pMB1/pBR322/pUC origin of replication
   4071..4210    -  misc_feature   bom: basis of mobility region from pBR322
   4312..4503    -  CDS            rop: Rop protein, which maintains plasmids at low copy number; rop
   4520..4900    +  CDS            YPB1_ECOLX: Protein predicted: Swiss-Prot protein existence level 4. From Escherichia coli.
   4972..5263    -  CDS            TcR (fragment): tetracycline efflux protein; tet; confers resistance to tetracycline
   5278..5299    -  protein_bind   CAP binding site: CAP binding activates transcription in the presence of cAMP. E. coli catabolite activator protein
   5312..6394    -  CDS            lacI: lac repressor; lacI; The lac repressor binds to the lac operator to inhibit transcription in E. coli. This inhibition can be relieved by adding lactose or isopropyl-β-D-thiogalactopyranoside (IPTG).
   6395..6472    -  promoter       lacI promoter: lacI
   6480..6759    -  CDS            TcR (fragment): tetracycline efflux protein; tet; confers resistance to tetracycline
