[The description below was written by a language model from this plasmid's Addgene catalogue record and pLannotate feature annotations shown in this document.]
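Description:
PARP2-c098 is a bacterial expression plasmid built on the pNIC-CFP backbone for producing a fusion of cyan fluorescent protein and the catalytic domain of human PARP2 in E. coli. The 6,780-nt sequence record shows a pET-style architecture. A T7 promoter with an adjacent lac operator and the phage T7 gene 10 ribosome binding site drive the open reading frame, and a T7 terminator closes it. A plasmid-borne lacI gene supplies repressor, so expression is held off until IPTG induction in a host that provides T7 RNA polymerase. Selection is by kanamycin (aph(3')-Ia). Replication relies on a ColE1/pBR322-type origin accompanied by rop and bom, consistent with the low copy number listed. An f1 origin is also present, and the short tetracycline-resistance fragments are non-functional backbone remnants.

The insert was introduced by ligation-independent cloning and encodes mCerulean (a monomeric CFP variant) at the N-terminus, a TEV protease site according to the depositor, and then a PARP2 fragment covering the ADP-ribosyltransferase catalytic domain with the regulatory domain omitted. The annotation also detects a short His-tag fragment and a fragment resembling a T7 gene 10-derived tag downstream of PARP2. The record does not state whether either is translated as part of the fusion. Removing the autoinhibitory regulatory domain appears to make the protein burdensome to the host: the depositor notes that the PARP inhibitor benzamide must be present during propagation, and that the plasmid mutates readily, so the catalytic region should be re-sequenced in each preparation. The associated publication describes a high-throughput screening assay for inhibitors of the PARP–HPF1 interaction in DNA damage repair. The CFP-tagged protein was presumably a fluorescent component of that assay, though its exact role is not given.
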