Addgene plasmid #216873: PARP2-c098
Purpose: Bacterial expression vector for E. coli producing PARP2 catalytic protein (without Regulatory domain); with N-terminal CFP fusion
Depositing lab: Lari Lehtiö. Depositing organization: University of Oulu. Publication: High-throughput screening assay for PARP-HPF1 interaction inhibitors to affect DNA damage repair. Dhakar SS, Galera-Prat A, Lehtio L. Sci Rep. 2024 Feb 16;14(1):3875. doi: 10.1038/s41598-024-54123-8. PubMed 38365924.
Backbone
  Vector backbone: pNIC-CFP
  Vector type: Bacterial Expression
Growth in bacteria
  Bacterial resistance: Kanamycin, 50 μg/mL
  Growth temperature: 37°C
  Growth strain: DH5alpha
  Growth instructions: Parp-c098 needs 10 mM benzamide inhibitor at all steps in the growth media and on plates. Bacteria will grow more slowly in the presence of inhibitor and will need more time for growth. Good mixing and aeration is important for growth in liquid cultures.
  Copy number: Low Copy
Gene/Insert
  Gene/Insert name: PARP2 catalytic domain (no Regulatory Domain)
  Species: H. sapiens (human)
  Entrez Gene: PARP2 (a.k.a. ADPRT2, ADPRTL2, ADPRTL3, ARTD2, PARP-2, pADPRT-2)
  Cloning method: Ligation Independent Cloning
Terms and licenses: Academic/Nonprofit Terms; Industry Terms: Not Available to Industry
Depositor comments: CFP-TEV site-PARP2 cat (no RD), PARP inhibitor Benzamide (10mM) is required during growth Plasmid mutates easily and depositor recommends routine sequencing of at least the catalytic domain for each miniprep that you prepare.
How to cite: PARP2-c098 was a gift from Lari Lehtiö (Addgene plasmid # 216873 ; http://n2t.net/addgene:216873 ; RRID:Addgene_216873)
